Addgene plasmid #138786: pPD253 ZF97i
Purpose: Constitutive expression of ZF97i under the CMV promoter.
Depositing lab: Joshua Leonard. Depositing organization: Northwestern University.
Backbone
  Vector backbone: pPD005 pcDNA Golden Gate
  Vector type: Mammalian Expression, Synthetic Biology
Growth in bacteria
  Bacterial resistance: Ampicillin, 100 μg/mL
  Growth temperature: 37°C
  Growth strain: DH5alpha
  Copy number: High Copy
Gene/Insert
  Gene/Insert name: ZF97i
  Species: Synthetic
  Promoter: CMV
  Tag / fusion protein: 3xFlag (N terminal on insert)
  Cloning method: Restriction Enzyme; 5′ cloning site NheI (not destroyed); 3′ cloning site NotI (not destroyed)
  Sequencing primers: 5′ CGCAAATGGGCGGTAGGCGTG; 3′ TAGAAGGCACAGTCGAGG
Terms and licenses: Academic/Nonprofit Terms; Industry Terms: Not Available to Industry
Depositor comments: Leonard Lab plasmid reference number: L1323
How to cite: pPD253 ZF97i was a gift from Joshua Leonard (Addgene plasmid # 138786 ; http://n2t.net/addgene:138786 ; RRID:Addgene_138786)
