[The description below was written by a language model from this plasmid's Addgene catalogue record and pLannotate feature annotations shown in this document.]
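Description:
pPD253 ZF97i is a 4.7 kb mammalian expression plasmid for synthetic biology work, built in pPD005, a pcDNA-derived backbone adapted for Golden Gate assembly. It is propagated in E. coli through a high-copy ColE1/pUC-type origin and selected with ampicillin via the β-lactamase gene and its native promoter. An f1 phage origin is also present, along with backbone remnants such as a lac promoter/operator region, a lacI fragment and a bom fragment, none of which bear on the plasmid's intended function.

The payload is ZF97i, a synthetic coding sequence cloned between NheI and NotI sites that remain intact. It is transcribed constitutively from the human cytomegalovirus immediate-early enhancer and promoter and terminated by the bovine growth hormone polyadenylation signal. A T7 promoter lies between the CMV promoter and the insert, as is usual in pcDNA vectors. The protein carries an N-terminal 3xFLAG epitope for antibody-based detection or pull-down; the automated annotation picks up only a fragment of this tag and does not annotate the ZF97i reading frame itself, which occupies the unannotated stretch upstream of the poly(A) signal. The name suggests a zinc-finger-based protein, but the record does not describe its domain composition, DNA target or regulatory activity.

Downstream, an SV40 early promoter and SV40 poly(A) signal flank only a short fragment of a bleomycin-resistance gene, so no complete mammalian selection marker is annotated. The short hit called as a truncated HIV-1 LTR is a small fragment, not evidence of a lentiviral design. The stated use is constitutive expression of ZF97i in mammalian cells.
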