Features (pLannotate 1.2.2; 20 found; start..end, strand, type, name):
     28..80      -  misc_feature   bom (fragment): basis of mobility region from pBR322
    235..614     +  enhancer       CMV enhancer: human cytomegalovirus immediate early enhancer
    615..818     +  promoter       CMV promoter: human cytomegalovirus (CMV) immediate early promoter
    814..847     +  LTR            5' LTR (truncated) (fragment): truncated 5' long terminal repeat (LTR) from HIV-1
    863..881     +  promoter       T7 promoter: promoter for bacteriophage T7 RNA polymerase
    952..975     +  CDS            3xFLAG (fragment): three tandem FLAG® epitope tags
   1374..1485    +  polyA_signal   bGH poly(A) signal: bovine growth hormone polyadenylation signal
   1602..1623    +  promoter       SV40 promoter (fragment): SV40 enhancer and early promoter
   1644..2072    +  rep_origin     f1 ori (sequence partly withheld): f1 bacteriophage origin of replication; arrow indicates direction of (+) strand synthesis
   2077..2099    +  promoter       SV40 promoter (fragment): SV40 enhancer and early promoter
   2100..2291    +  promoter       SV40 promoter: SV40 early promoter
   2318..2416    +  CDS            ble (fragment): BLE_KLEPN - Experimental evidence at protein level: Swiss-Prot protein existence level 1. Binding protein with a strong affinity to the bleomycin family of antibiotics. Binds to CL990; an antimitotic-antibiotic compound. From Klebsiella pneumoniae.
   2411..2532    +  polyA_signal   SV40 poly(A) signal: SV40 polyadenylation signal
   2605..2621    -  protein_bind   lac operator: The lac repressor binds to the lac operator to inhibit transcription in E. coli. This inhibition can be relieved by adding lactose or isopropyl-β-D-thiogalactopyranoside (IPTG). lac repressor encoded by lacI
   2629..2659    -  promoter       lac promoter: promoter for the E. coli lac operon
   2674..2695    -  protein_bind   CAP binding site: CAP binding activates transcription in the presence of cAMP. E. coli catabolite activator protein
   2708..2800    -  CDS            lacI (fragment): lac repressor; lacI; The lac repressor binds to the lac operator to inhibit transcription in E. coli. This inhibition can be relieved by adding lactose or isopropyl-β-D-thiogalactopyranoside (IPTG).
   2983..3571    -  rep_origin     ori: high-copy-number ColE1/pMB1/pBR322/pUC origin of replication
   3742..4602    -  CDS            AmpR: β-lactamase; bla; confers resistance to ampicillin, carbenicillin, and related antibiotics
   4603..4707    -  promoter       AmpR promoter: bla
>Addgene plasmid #138786 | pPD253 ZF97i | addgene full sequence | sequence record 320353 | Addgene NGS Result
GACGGATCGGGAGATCTCCCGATCCCCTATGGTGCACTCTCAGTACAATCTGCTCTGATGCCGCATAGTT
AAGCCAGTATCTGCTCCCTGCTTGTGTGTTGGAGGTCGCTGAGTAGTGCGCGAGCAAAATTTAAGCTACA
ACAAGGCAAGGCTTGACCGACAATTGCATGAAGAATCTGCTTAGGGTTAGGCGTTTTGCGCTGCTTCGCG
ATGTACGGGCCAGATATACGCGTTGACATTGATTATTGACTAGTTATTAATAGTAATCAATTACGGGGTC
ATTAGTTCATAGCCCATATATGGAGTTCCGCGTTACATAACTTACGGTAAATGGCCCGCCTGGCTGACCG
CCCAACGACCCCCGCCCATTGACGTCAATAATGACGTATGTTCCCATAGTAACGCCAATAGGGACTTTCC
ATTGACGTCAATGGGTGGAGTATTTACGGTAAACTGCCCACTTGGCAGTACATCAAGTGTATCATATGCC
AAGTACGCCCCCTATTGACGTCAATGACGGTAAATGGCCCGCCTGGCATTATGCCCAGTACATGACCTTA
TGGGACTTTCCTACTTGGCAGTACATCTACGTATTAGTCATCGCTATTACCATGGTGATGCGGTTTTGGC
AGTACATCAATGGGCGTGGATAGCGGTTTGACTCACGGGGATTTCCAAGTCTCCACCCCATTGACGTCAA
TGGGAGTTTGTTTTGGCACCAAAATCAACGGGACTTTCCAAAATGTCGTAACAACTCCGCCCCATTGACG
CAAATGGGCGGTAGGCGTGTACGGTGGGAGGTCTATATAAGCAGAGCTCTCTGGCTAACTAGAGAACCCA
CTGCTTACTGGCTTATCGAAATTAATACGACTCACTATAGGGAGTCCCAAGCTGGCTAGCGCCACCATGG
ATTATAAGGATCACGATGGCGACTACAAGGACCACGATATTGACTACAAAGACGATGACGATAAAATGGC
TCCTAAGAAAAAGCGCAAAGTCGGTATCCATGGCGTTCCCGGATCCTCTGGCTCTTCAGGTACCGGTGGA
GCTAGACCCGGGGAGCGCCCCTTCCAGTGTCGCATTTGCATGCGGAACTTTTCGAGACAATCTAATTTGT
CAAGACATACCCGTACTCATACCGGTGAAAAACCGTTTCAGTGTCGGATCTGTATGCGAAATTTCTCCAG
AAATGAACATTTGGTTTTGCATCTACGTACGCACACCGGCGAGAAGCCATTCCAATGCCGAATATGCATG
CGCAACTTCAGTCAAAAAACTGGTTTGAGAGTTCACCTAAAAACCCACCTGAGAGGATCTTAAGCGGCCG
CTCGAGTCTAGAGGGCCCGTTTAAACCCGCTGATCAGCCTCGACTGTGCCTTCTAGTTGCCAGCCATCTG
TTGTTTGCCCCTCCCCCGTGCCTTCCTTGACCCTGGAAGGTGCCACTCCCACTGTCCTTTCCTAATAAAA
TGAGGAAATTGCATCGCATTGTCTGAGTAGGTGTCATTCTATTCTGGGGGGTGGGGTGGGGCAGGACAGC
AAGGGGGAGGATTGGGAAGTCAATAGCAGGCATGCTGGGGATGCGGTGGGCTCTATGGCTTCTGAGGCGG
AAAGAACCAGCTGGGGCTCTAGGGGGTATCCCC
[124 nt withheld, positions 1644-1767]
C
[91 nt withheld, positions 1769-1859]
A
[49 nt withheld, positions 1861-1909]
CCTTTGACGTTGGAGTCCACGTTCTTT
[37 nt withheld, positions 1937-1973]
ACCCTATCTCGGTCTATTCTTTTGATTTATAAGGGATTTTGCCGATTTCGGCCTATTGGTTAAAAAATGA
GCTGATTTAACAAAAATTTAACGCGAATTAATTCTGTGGAATGTGTGTCAGTTAGGCTCAATTAGTCAGC
AACCATAGTCCCGCCCCTAACTCCGCCCATCCCGCCCCTAACTCCGCCCAGTTCCGCCCATTCTCCGCCC
CATGGCTGACTAATTTTTTTTATTTATGCAGAGGCCGAGGCCGCCTCTGCCTCTGAGCTATTCCAGAAGT
AGTGAGGAGGCTTTTTTGGAGGCCTAGGCTTTTGCAAAAAGCTCCCGGGAGCTTGTATATCCATTTTCGG
AGGTTGGGCTTCGGAATCGTTTTCCGGGACGCCGGCTGGATGATCCTCCAGCGCGGGGATCTCATGCTGG
AGTTCTTCGCCCACCCCAACTTGTTTATTGCAGCTTATAATGGTTACAAATAAAGCAATAGCATCACAAA
TTTCACAAATAAAGCATTTTTTTCACTGCATTCTAGTTGTGGTTTGTCCAAACTCATCAATGTATCTTAT
CATGTCTGTATACCGTCGACCTCTAGCTAGAGCTTGGCGTAATCATGGTCATAGCTGTTTCCTGTGTGAA
ATTGTTATCCGCTCACAATTCCACACAACATACGAGCCGGAAGCATAAAGTGTAAAGCCTGGGGTGCCTA
ATGAGTGAGCTAACTCACATTAATTGCGTTGCGCTCACTGCCCGCTTTCCAGTCGGGAAACCTGTCGTGC
CAGCTGCATTAATGAATCGGCCAACGCGCGGGGAGAGGCGGTTTGCGTATTGGGCGCTCTTCCGCTTCCT
CGCTCACTGACTCGCTGCGCTCGGTCGTTCGGCTGCGGCGAGCGGTATCAGCTCACTCAAAGGCGGTAAT
ACGGTTATCCACAGAATCAGGGGATAACGCAGGAAAGAACATGTGAGCAAAAGGCCAGCAAAAGGCCAGG
AACCGTAAAAAGGCCGCGTTGCTGGCGTTTTTCCATAGGCTCCGCCCCCCTGACGAGCATCACAAAAATC
GACGCTCAAGTCAGAGGTGGCGAAACCCGACAGGACTATAAAGATACCAGGCGTTTCCCCCTGGAAGCTC
CCTCGTGCGCTCTCCTGTTCCGACCCTGCCGCTTACCGGATACCTGTCCGCCTTTCTCCCTTCGGGAAGC
GTGGCGCTTTCTCATAGCTCACGCTGTAGGTATCTCAGTTCGGTGTAGGTCGTTCGCTCCAAGCTGGGCT
GTGTGCACGAACCCCCCGTTCAGCCCGACCGCTGCGCCTTATCCGGTAACTATCGTCTTGAGTCCAACCC
GGTAAGACACGACTTATCGCCACTGGCAGCAGCCACTGGTAACAGGATTAGCAGAGCGAGGTATGTAGGC
GGTGCTACAGAGTTCTTGAAGTGGTGGCCTAACTACGGCTACACTAGAAGAACAGTATTTGGTATCTGCG
CTCTGCTGAAGCCAGTTACCTTCGGAAAAAGAGTTGGTAGCTCTTGATCCGGCAAACAAACCACCGCTGG
TAGCGGTGGTTTTTTTGTTTGCAAGCAGCAGATTACGCGCAGAAAAAAAGGATCTCAAGAAGATCCTTTG
ATCTTTTCTACGGGGTCTGACGCTCAGTGGAACGAAAACTCACGTTAAGGGATTTTGGTCATGAGATTAT
CAAAAAGGATCTTCACCTAGATCCTTTTAAATTAAAAATGAAGTTTTAAATCAATCTAAAGTATATATGA
GTAAACTTGGTCTGACAGTTACCAATGCTTAATCAGTGAGGCACCTATCTCAGCGATCTGTCTATTTCGT
TCATCCATAGTTGCCTGACTCCCCGTCGTGTAGATAACTACGATACGGGAGGGCTTACCATCTGGCCCCA
GTGCTGCAATGATACCGCGAGATCCACGCTCACCGGCTCCAGATTTATCAGCAATAAACCAGCCAGCCGG
AAGGGCCGAGCGCAGAAGTGGTCCTGCAACTTTATCCGCCTCCATCCAGTCTATTAATTGTTGCCGGGAA
GCTAGAGTAAGTAGTTCGCCAGTTAATAGTTTGCGCAACGTTGTTGCCATTGCTACAGGCATCGTGGTGT
CACGCTCGTCGTTTGGTATGGCTTCATTCAGCTCCGGTTCCCAACGATCAAGGCGAGTTACATGATCCCC
CATGTTGTGCAAAAAAGCGGTTAGCTCCTTCGGTCCTCCGATCGTTGTCAGAAGTAAGTTGGCCGCAGTG
TTATCACTCATGGTTATGGCAGCACTGCATAATTCTCTTACTGTCATGCCATCCGTAAGATGCTTTTCTG
TGACTGGTGAGTACTCAACCAAGTCATTCTGAGAATAGTGTATGCGGCGACCGAGTTGCTCTTGCCCGGC
GTCAATACGGGATAATACCGCGCCACATAGCAGAACTTTAAAAGTGCTCATCATTGGAAAACGTTCTTCG
GGGCGAAAACTCTCAAGGATCTTACCGCTGTTGAGATCCAGTTCGATGTAACCCACTCGTGCACCCAACT
GATCTTCAGCATCTTTTACTTTCACCAGCGTTTCTGGGTGAGCAAAAACAGGAAGGCAAAATGCCGCAAA
AAAGGGAATAAGGGCGACACGGAAATGTTGAATACTCATACTCTTCCTTTTTCAATATTATTGAAGCATT
TATCAGGGTTATTGTCTCATGAGCGGATACATATTTGAATGTATTTAGAAAAATAAACAAATAGGGGTTC
CGCGCACATTTCCCCGAAAAGTGCCACCTGACGTC
