>Addgene plasmid #138786 | pPD253 ZF97i | depositor partial sequence | sequence record 268239 | ZF97i gene
ATGGATTATAAGGATCACGATGGCGACTACAAGGACCACGATATTGACTACAAAGACGATGACGATAAAA
TGGCTCCTAAGAAAAAGCGCAAAGTCGGTATCCATGGCGTTCCCGGATCCTCTGGCTCTTCAGGTACCGG
TGGAGCTAGACCCGGGGAGCGCCCCTTCCAGTGTCGCATTTGCATGCGGAACTTTTCGAGACAATCTAAT
TTGTCAAGACATACCCGTACTCATACCGGTGAAAAACCGTTTCAGTGTCGGATCTGTATGCGAAATTTCT
CCAGAAATGAACATTTGGTTTTGCATCTACGTACGCACACCGGCGAGAAGCCATTCCAATGCCGAATATG
CATGCGCAACTTCAGTCAAAAAACTGGTTTGAGAGTTCACCTAAAAACCCACCTGAGAGGATCTTAA
